>Addgene plasmid #83524 | pTCW005 | depositor full sequence | sequence record 159456 | Full Sequence
TCGCGCGTTTCGGTGATGACGGTGAAAACCTCTGACACATGCAGCTCCCGGAGACGGTCACAGCTTGTCT
GTAAGCGGATGCCGGGAGCAGACAAGCCCGTCAGGGCGCGTCAGCGCGTGTTGGCGGGTGTCGGGGCTGG
CTTAACTATGCGGCATCAGAGCAGATTGTACTGAGAGTGCACCATAAATTCCCGTTTTAAGAGCTTGGTG
AGCGCTAGGAGTCACTGCCAGGTATCGTTTGAACACGGCATTAGTCAGGGAAGTCATAACACAGTCCTTT
CCCGCAATTTTCTTTTTCTATTACTCTTGGCCTCCTCTAGTACACTCTATATTTTTTTATGCCTCGGTAA
TGATTTTCATTTTTTTTTTTCCCCTAGCGGATGACTCTTTTTTTTTCTTAGCGATTGGCATTATCACATA
ATGAATTATACATTATATAAAGTAATGTGATTTCTTCGAAGAATATACTAAAAAATGAGCAGGCAAGATA
AACGAAGGCAAAGATGACAGAGCAGAAAGCCCTAGTAAAGCGTATTACAAATGAAACCAAGATTCAGATT
GCGATCTCTTTAAAGGGTGGTCCCCTAGCGATAGAGCACTCGATCTTCCCAGAAAAAGAGGCAGAAGCAG
TAGCAGAACAGGCCACACAATCGCAAGTGATTAACGTCCACACAGGTATAGGGTTTCTGGACCATATGAT
ACATGCTCTGGCCAAGCATTCCGGCTGGTCGCTAATCGTTGAGTGCATTGGTGACTTACACATAGACGAC
CATCACACCACTGAAGACTGCGGGATTGCTCTCGGTCAAGCTTTTAAAGAGGCCCTACTGGCGCGTGGAG
TAAAAAGGTTTGGATCAGGATTTGCGCCTTTGGATGAGGCACTTTCCAGAGCGGTGGTAGATCTTTCGAA
CAGGCCGTACGCAGTTGTCGAACTTGGTTTGCAAAGGGAGAAAGTAGGAGATCTCTCTTGCGAGATGATC
CCGCATTTTCTTGAAAGCTTTGCAGAGGCTAGCAGAATTACCCTCCACGTTGATTGTCTGCGAGGCAAGA
ATGATCATCACCGTAGTGAGAGTGCGTTCAAGGCTCTTGCGGTTGCCATAAGAGAAGCCACCTCGCCCAA
TGGTACCAACGATGTTCCCTCCACCAAAGGTGTTCTTATGTAGTGACACCGATTATTTAAAGCTGCAGCA
TACGATATATATACATGTGTATATATGTATACCTATGAATGTCAGTAAGTATGTATACGAACAGTATGAT
ACTGAAGATGACAAGGTAATGCATCATTCTATACGTGTCATTCTGAACGAGGCGCGCTTTCCTTTTTTCT
TTTTGCTTTTTCTTTTTTTTTCTCTTGAACTCGACGGATCTATGCGGTGTGAAATACCGCACAGATGCGT
AAGGAGAAAATACCGCATCAGGAAATTGTAAACGTTAATATTTTGTTAAAATTCGCGTTAAATTTTTGTT
AAATCAGCTCATTTTTTAACCAATAGGCCGAAATCGGCAAAATCCCTTATAAATCAAAAGAATAGACCGA
GATAGGGT
[37 nt withheld, positions 1549-1585]
AAAGAACGTGGACTCCAACGTCAAAGG
[49 nt withheld, positions 1613-1661]
T
[91 nt withheld, positions 1663-1753]
G
[124 nt withheld, positions 1755-1878]
CGCGCCATTCGCCATTCAGGCTGCGCAACTGTTGGGAAGGGCGATCGGTGCGGGCCTCTTCGCTATTACG
CCAGCTGGCGAAAGGGGGATGTGCTGCAAGGCGATTAAGTTGGGTAACGCCAGGGTTTTCCCAGTCACGA
CGTTGTAAAACGACGGCCAGTGAGCGCGCGTAATACGACTCACTATAGGGCGAATTGGGTACCGGGCCCC
CCCTCGAGATCAACAACAGGGTCAGCAGCAGCAACAAGGCCACTCCAGTTCATTCTCAGCTTTGGCTTCC
ATGGCAAGTTCCTACCTGGGCAATAACTCCAATTCAAATTCGAGTTATGGGGGCCAGCAACAGGCTAATG
AGTATGGTAGACCGCAACAGAATGGTCAACAGCAATCCAATGAGTACGGAAGACCGCAATACGGCGGAAA
CCAGAACTCCAATGGACAGCACGAATCCTTCAATTTTTCTGGCAACTTTTCTCAACAGAACAATAACGGC
AACCAGAACCGCTACTGAACGATGATTCAGTTCGCCTTCTATCCTTTGTTTACGTATTTGTTTATATATA
TAACTTTATTTTTTTTTATTAATTGGGCTGCAAGACAATTTTGTTGTCAGTGATGCCTCAATCCTTCTTT
TGCTTCCATATTTACCATGTGGACCCTTTCAAAACAGAGTTGTATCTCTGCAGGATGCCCTTTTTGACGT
ATTGAATGGCATAATTGCACTGTCACTTTTCGCGCTGTCTCATTTTGGTGCGATGATGAAACAAACATGA
AACGTCTGTAATTTGAAACAAATAACGTAATTCTCGGGATTGGTTTTATTTAAATGACAATGTAAGAGTG
GCTTTGTAAGGTATGTGTTGCTCTTAAAATATTTGGATACGACATCCTTTATCTTTTTTCCTTTAAGAGC
AGGATATAAGCCATCAAGTTTCTGAAAATCAAAGAATTCATGAGATTTCCTTCAATTTTTACTGCAGTTT
TATTCGCAGCATCCTCCGCATTAGCTGCTCCAGTCAACACTACAACAGAAGATGAAACGGCACAAATTCC
GGCTGAAGCTGTCATCGGTTACTTAGATTTAGAAGGGGATTTCGATGTTGCTGTTTTGCCATTTTCCAAC
AGCACAAATAACGGGTTATTGTTTATAAATACTACTATTGCCAGCATTGCTGCTAAAGAAGAAGGGGTAT
CTTTGGATAAAAGAGAGGCTGAAGCTTGGCATTGGTTGCAACTAAAACCTGGCCAACCAATGTACAAGAG
AGAAGCCGAAGCTGAAGCTTGGCATTGGCTGCAACTAAAGCCTGGCCAACCAATGTACAAAAGAGAAGCC
GACGCTGAAGCTTGGCATTGGCTGCAACTAAAGCCTGGCCAACCAATGTACAAAAGAGAAGCCGACGCTG
AAGCTTGGCATTGGTTGCAGTTAAAACCCGGCCAACCAATGTACTAAGCCCGACTGATAACAACAGTGTA
GATGTAACAAAGTCGACTTTGTTCCCACTGTACTTTTAGCTCGTACAAAATACAATATACTTTTCATTTC
TCCGTAAACAACATGTTTTCCCATGTAATATCCTTTTCTATTTTTCGTTCCGTTACCAACTTTACACATA
CTTTATATAGCTATTCACTTCTATACACTAAAAAACTAAGACAATTTTAATTTTGCTGCCTGCCATATTT
CAATTTGTTATAAATTCCTATAATTTATCCTATTAGTAGCTAAAAAAAGATGAATGTGAATCGAATCGGA
TCCACTAGTTCTAGAGCGGCCGCCACCGCGGTGGAGCTCCAGCTTTTGTTCCCTTTAGTGAGGGTTAATT
GCGCGCTTGGCGTAATCATGGTCATAGCTGTTTCCTGTGTGAAATTGTTATCCGCTCACAATTCCACACA
ACATAGGAGCCGGAAGCATAAAGTGTAAAGCCTGGGGTGCCTAATGAGTGAGGTAACTCACATTAATTGC
GTTGCGCTCACTGCCCGCTTTCCAGTCGGGAAACCTGTCGTGCCAGCTGCATTAATGAATCGGCCAACGC
GCGGGGAGAGGCGGTTTGCGTATTGGGCGCTCTTCCGCTTCCTCGCTCACTGACTCGCTGCGCTCGGTCG
TTCGGCTGCGGCGAGCGGTATCAGCTCACTCAAAGGCGGTAATACGGTTATCCACAGAATCAGGGGATAA
CGCAGGAAAGAACATGTGAGCAAAAGGCCAGCAAAAGGCCAGGAACCGTAAAAAGGCCGCGTTGCTGGCG
TTTTTCCATAGGCTCCGCCCCCCTGACGAGCATCACAAAAATCGACGCTCAAGTCAGAGGTGGCGAAACC
CGACAGGACTATAAAGATACCAGGCGTTTCCCCCTGGAAGCTCCCTCGTGCGCTCTCCTGTTCCGACCCT
GCCGCTTACCGGATACCTGTCCGCCTTTCTCCCTTCGGGAAGCGTGGCGCTTTCTCATAGCTCACGCTGT
AGGTATCTCAGTTCGGTGTAGGTCGTTCGCTCCAAGCTGGGCTGTGTGCACGAACCCCCCGTTCAGCCCG
ACCGCTGCGCCTTATCCGGTAACTATCGTCTTGAGTCCAACCCGGTAAGACACGACTTATCGCCACTGGC
AGCAGCCACTGGTAACAGGATTAGCAGAGCGAGGTATGTAGGCGGTGCTACAGAGTTCTTGAAGTGGTGG
CCTAACTACGGCTACACTAGAAGGACAGTATTTGGTATCTGCGCTCTGCTGAAGCCAGTTACCTTCGGAA
AAAGAGTTGGTAGCTCTTGATCCGGCAAACAAACCACCGCTGGTAGCGGTGGTTTTTTTGTTTGCAAGCA
GCAGATTACGCGCAGAAAAAAAGGATCTCAAGAAGATCCTTTGATCTTTTCTACGGGGTCTGACGCTCAG
TGGAACGAAAACTCACGTTAAGGGATTTTGGTCATGAGATTATCAAAAAGGATCTTCACCTAGATCCTTT
TAAATTAAAAATGAAGTTTTAAATCAATCTAAAGTATATATGAGTAAACTTGGTCTGACAGTTACCAATG
CTTAATCAGTGAGGCACCTATCTCAGCGATCTGTCTATTTCGTTCATCCATAGTTGCCTGACTCCCCGTC
GTGTAGATAACTACGATACGGGAGGGCTTACCATCTGGCCCCAGTGCTGCAATGATACCGCGAGACCCAC
GCTCACCGGCTCCAGATTTATCAGCAATAAACCAGCCAGCCGGAAGGGCCGAGCGCAGAAGTGGTCCTGC
AACTTTATCCGCCTCCATCCAGTCTATTAATTGTTGCCGGGAAGCTAGAGTAAGTAGTTCGCCAGTTAAT
AGTTTGCGCAACGTTGTTGCCATTGCTACAGGCATCGTGGTGTCACGCTCGTCGTTTGGTATGGCTTCAT
TCAGCTCCGGTTCCCAACGATCAAGGCGAGTTACATGATCCCCCATGTTGTGCAAAAAAGCGGTTAGCTC
CTTCGGTCCTCCGATCGTTGTCAGAAGTAAGTTGGCCGCAGTGTTATCACTCATGGTTATGGCAGCACTG
CATAATTCTCTTACTGTCATGCCATCCGTAAGATGCTTTTCTGTGACTGGTGAGTACTCAACCAAGTCAT
TCTGAGAATAGTGTATGCGGCGACCGAGTTGCTCTTGCCCGGCGTCAATACGGGATAATACCGCGCCACA
TAGCAGAACTTTAAAAGTGCTCATCATTGGAAAACGTTCTTCGGGGCGAAAACTCTCAAGGATCTTACCG
CTGTTGAGATCCAGTTCGATGTAACCCACTCGTGCACCCAACTGATCTTCAGCATCTTTTACTTTCACCA
GCGTTTCTGGGTGAGCAAAAACAGGAAGGCAAAATGCCGCAAAAAAGGGAATAAGGGCGACACGGAAATG
TTGAATACTCATACTCTTCCTTTTTCAATATTATTGAAGCATTTATCAGGGTTATTGTCTCATGAGCGGA
TACATATTTGAATGTATTTAGAAAAATAAACAAATAGGGGTTCCGCGCACATTTCCCCGAAAAGTGCCAC
CTGGGTCCTTTTCATCACGTGCTATAAAAATAATTATAATTTAAATTTTTTAATATAAATATATAAATTA
AAAATAGAAAGTAAAAAAAGAAATTAAAGAAAAAATAGTTTTTGTTTTCCGAAGATGTAAAAGACTCTAG
GGGGATCGCCAACAAATACTACCTTTTATCTTGCTCTTCCTGCTCTCAGGTATTAATGCCGAATTGTTTC
ATCTTGTCTGTGTAGAAGACCACACACGAAAATCCTGTGATTTTACATTTTACTTATCGTTAATCGAATG
TATATCTATTTAATCTGCTTTTCTTGTCTAATAAATATATATGTAAAGTACGCTTTTTGTTGAAATTTTT
TAAACCTTTGTTTATTTTTTTTTCTTCATTCCGTAACTCTTCTACCTTCTTTATTTACTTTCTAAAATCC
AAATACAAAACATAAAAATAAATAAACACAGAGTAAATTCCCAAATTATTCCATCATTAAAAGATACGAG
GCGCGTGTAAGTTACAGGCAAGCGATCCGTCCTAAGAAACCATTATTATCATGACATTAACCTATAAAAA
TAGGCGTATCACGAGGCCCTTTCGTC
Features (pLannotate 1.2.2; 22 found; start..end, strand, type, name):
    137..186     +  misc_feature   bom (fragment): basis of mobility region from pBR322
    187..267     -  CDS            MRM1 (fragment): MRM1_YEAST - Also known as PET56 From Saccharomyces cerevisiae (strain ATCC 204508 / S288c) (Baker's yeast).
    317..503     +  promoter       HIS3 promoter: S. cerevisiae HIS3
    504..1163    +  CDS            HIS3: imidazoleglycerol-phosphate dehydratase, required for histidine biosynthesis; S. cerevisiae HIS3; yeast auxotrophic marker
   1371..1422    +  misc_feature   bom (fragment): basis of mobility region from pBR322
   1423..1878    -  rep_origin     f1 ori (sequence partly withheld): f1 bacteriophage origin of replication; arrow indicates direction of (+) strand synthesis
   1886..2041    -  CDS            lacZα (fragment): LacZα fragment of β-galactosidase; lacZ fragment
   2049..2067    +  promoter       T7 promoter: promoter for bacteriophage T7 RNA polymerase
   2076..2096    -  misc_feature   MCS (fragment): pBluescript multiple cloning site
   2126..2383    +  CDS            RNQ1 (fragment): RNQ1_YEAST - Experimental evidence at protein level: Swiss-Prot protein existence level 1. Transferable epigenetic modifier which forms a prion responsible for the non-Mendelian trait [PIN+]. The native function of the soluble protein is unknown. From Saccharomyces cerevisiae (strain ATCC 204508 / S288c) (Baker's yeast).
   2828..3094    +  CDS            α-factor secretion signal: N-terminal secretion signal from S. cerevisiae alpha-factor; MFα1; Cleavage by the Kex2 protease occurs after the dibasic KR sequence. The EA dipeptides are then removed by dipeptidyl aminopeptidase A.
   3626..3667    -  misc_feature   MCS (fragment): pBluescript multiple cloning site
   3680..3698    -  promoter       T3 promoter: promoter for bacteriophage T3 RNA polymerase
   3743..3759    -  protein_bind   lac operator: The lac repressor binds to the lac operator to inhibit transcription in E. coli. This inhibition can be relieved by adding lactose or isopropyl-β-D-thiogalactopyranoside (IPTG). lac repressor encoded by lacI
   3767..3797    -  promoter       lac promoter: promoter for the E. coli lac operon
   3812..3833    -  protein_bind   CAP binding site: CAP binding activates transcription in the presence of cAMP. E. coli catabolite activator protein
   3846..3938    -  CDS            lacI (fragment): lac repressor; lacI; The lac repressor binds to the lac operator to inhibit transcription in E. coli. This inhibition can be relieved by adding lactose or isopropyl-β-D-thiogalactopyranoside (IPTG).
   4121..4709    -  rep_origin     ori: high-copy-number ColE1/pMB1/pBR322/pUC origin of replication
   4880..5740    -  CDS            AmpR: β-lactamase; bla; confers resistance to ampicillin, carbenicillin, and related antibiotics
   5741..5845    -  promoter       AmpR promoter: bla
   5882..6385    +  misc_feature   CEN/ARS: S. cerevisiae CEN6 centromere fused to an autonomously replicating sequence
   6454..35      +  CDS            rop (fragment) (across the origin): Rop protein, which maintains plasmids at low copy number; rop
