[The description below was written by a language model from this plasmid's Addgene catalogue record and pLannotate feature annotations shown in this document.]
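Description:
pTCW005 is a yeast expression plasmid of about 6.5 kb built on the pRS413 shuttle backbone, designed to produce alpha pheromone in Saccharomyces cerevisiae in response to pheromone signalling. It is propagated in E. coli through a high-copy ColE1/pUC-type origin with ampicillin selection (AmpR, β-lactamase). In yeast it is maintained as a low-copy, stably segregating centromeric plasmid through a CEN6/ARS element, with selection by the HIS3 auxotrophic marker under its own promoter. The backbone also carries the usual pBluescript-derived elements: an f1 origin, a disrupted lacZα region with lac promoter and operator, and flanking T7 and T3 promoters around the multiple cloning site where the insert sits.

The payload is the S. cerevisiae MFα1 gene placed under the FUS1 promoter. The feature table annotates the α-factor prepro secretion signal, which directs the precursor into the secretory pathway for Kex2 and dipeptidyl aminopeptidase processing into mature pheromone. The rest of the MFα1 coding region and any terminator are not separately annotated. The FUS1 promoter itself is also not labelled. It presumably lies in the stretch upstream of the secretion signal, where an RNQ1 fragment is detected, likely genomic sequence carried along with the promoter region. The cloning sites used are not recorded.

Because FUS1 is induced by the mating pheromone response pathway, alpha-factor sensing drives further alpha-factor secretion, creating a positive feedback loop. The associated work used this arrangement to engineer quorum-sensing-like, cell-density-dependent cell-to-cell communication in yeast.
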