Addgene plasmid #83524: pTCW005
Purpose: pheromone mediated alpha pheromone expression in yeast from the mfalpha 1 gene
Depositing lab: Claudia Vickers. Depositing organization: University of Queensland. Publication: Engineered quorum sensing using pheromone-mediated cell-to-cell communication in Saccharomyces cerevisiae. Williams TC, Nielsen LK, Vickers CE. ACS Synth Biol. 2013 Mar 15;2(3):136-49. doi: 10.1021/sb300110b. Epub 2013 Jan 7. PubMed 23656437.
Backbone
  Vector backbone: pRS413
  Vector type: Yeast Expression
  Selectable markers: HIS3
Growth in bacteria
  Bacterial resistance: Ampicillin, 100 μg/mL
  Growth temperature: 37°C
  Growth strain: DH5alpha
  Copy number: High Copy
Gene/Insert
  Gene/Insert name: pFUS1-malpha1
  Species: S. cerevisiae (budding yeast)
  Promoter: pFUS1
  Cloning method: Restriction Enzyme; 5′ cloning site unknown (unknown if destroyed); 3′ cloning site unknown (unknown if destroyed)
  Sequencing primers: 5′ M13pUC-Fwd; 3′ M13pUC-Rev
Terms and licenses: Academic/Nonprofit Terms; Industry Terms: Not Available to Industry
How to cite: pTCW005 was a gift from Claudia Vickers (Addgene plasmid # 83524 ; http://n2t.net/addgene:83524 ; RRID:Addgene_83524)
