>Addgene plasmid #83524 | pTCW005 | addgene partial sequence | sequence record 161601 | M13-F20 5'-TGTAAAACGACGGCCAGT-3'
TAGGGCGAATTGGGTACCGGGCCCCCCCTCGAGATCAACAACAGGGTCAGCAGCAGCAACAAGGCCACTC
CAGTTCATTCTCAGCTTTGGCTTCCATGGCAAGTTCCTACCTGGGCAATAACTCCAATTCAAATTCGAGT
TATGGGGGCCAGCAACAGGCTAATGAGTATGGTAGACCGCAACAGAATGGTCAACAGCAATCCAATGAGT
ACGGAAGACCGCAATACGGCGGAAACCAGAACTCCAATGGACAGCACGAATCCTTCAATTTTTCTGGCAA
CTTTTCTCAACAGAACAATAACGGCAACCAGAACCGCTACTGAACGATGATTCAGTTCGCCTTCTATCCT
TTGTTTACGTATTTGTTTATATATATAACTTTATTTTTTTTTATTAATTGGGCTGCAAGACAATTTTGTT
GTCAGTGATGCCTCAATCCTTCTTTTGCTTCCATATTTACCATGTGGACCCTTTCAAAACAGAGTTGTAT
CTCTGCAGGATGCCCTTTTTGACGTATTGAATGGCATAATTGCACTGTCACTTTTCGCGCTGTCTCATTT
TGGTGCGATGATGAAACAAACATGAAACGTCTGTAATTTGAAACAAATAACGTAATTCTCGGGATTGGTT
TTATTTAAATGACAATGTAAGAGTGGCTTTGTAAGGTATGTGTTGCTCTTAAAATATTTGGATACGACAT
CCTTTATCTTTTTTCCTTTAAGAGCAGGATATAAGCCATCAAGTTTCTGAAAATCAAAGAATTCATGAGA
TTTCCTTCAATTTTTACTGCAGTTTTATTCGCAGCATCCTCCGCATTAGCTGCTCCAGTCAACACTACAA
CAGAAGATGAAACGGCACAAATTCCGGCTGAAGCTGTCATCGGTTACTTAGATTTAGAAGGGGATTTCGA
TGTTGCTGTTTTGCCATTTTCCAACAGCACAAATAACGGGTTATTGTTTATAAATACTACTATTGCCAGC
ATTGCTGCTAAAGAAGAAGGGGTATCTT
