>Addgene plasmid #83524 | pTCW005 | addgene partial sequence | sequence record 161602 | M13-Rev 5'-CAGGAAACAGCTATGACC-3'
CAATTAACCCTCACTAAAGGGAACAAAAGCTGGAGCTCCACCGCGGTGGCGGCCGCTCTAGAACTAGTGG
ATCCGATTCGATTCACATTCATCTTTTTTTAGCTACTAATAGGATAAATTATAGGAATTTATAACAAATT
GAAATATGGCAGGCAGCAAAATTAAAATTGTCTTAGTTTTTTAGTGTATAGAAGTGAATAGCTATATAAA
GTATGTGTAAAGTTGGTAACGGAACGAAAAATAGAAAAGGATATTACATGGGAAAACATGTTGTTTACGG
AGAAATGAAAAGTATATTGTATTTTGTACGAGCTAAAAGTACAGTGGGAACAAAGTCGACTTTGTTACAT
CTACACTGTTGTTATCAGTCGGGCTTAGTACATTGGTTGGCCGGGTTTTAACTGCAACCAATGCCAAGCT
TCAGCGTCGGCTTCTCTTTTGTACATTGGTTGGCCAGGCTTTAGTTGCAGCCAATGCCAAGCTTCAGCGT
CGGCTTCTCTTTTGTACATTGGTTGGCCAGGCTTTAGTTGCAGCCAATGCCAAGCTTCAGCTTCGGCTTC
TCTCTTGTACATTGGTTGGCCAGGTTTTAGTTGCAACCAATGCCAAGCTTCAGCCTCTCTTTTATCCAAA
GATACCCCTTCTTCTTTAGCAGCAATGCTGGCAATAGTAGTATTTATAAACAATAACCCGTTATTTGTGC
TGTTGGAAAATGGCAAAACAGCAACATCGAAATCCCCTTCTAAATCTAAGTAACCGATGACAGCTTCAGC
CGGAATTTGTGCCGTTTCATCTTCTGTTGTAGTGTTGACTGGAGCAGCTAATGCGGAGGATGCTGCGAAT
AAAACTGCAGTAAAAATTGAAGGAAATCTCATGAATTCTTTGATTTTCAGAAACTTGATGGCTTATATCC
TGCTCTTAAAGGAAAAAAGATAAAGGATGTCGTATCCAAATATTTTAAGAGCAACACATACCTTACAAAG
CCACTCTTACATTGTCATTTAAATAAAACCAATCCCGAGAATTACGTTATTTGTTTCAAATTACAGACGT
TTCATGTTTGTTT
